Addgene plasmid #67483: pCMV4-OCT-HA-eGFP
Purpose: Targets HA-eGFP to mitochondrial matrix
Depositing lab: Richard Kahn. Depositing organization: Emory University. Publication: Tool box: Plasmids for the expression or knockdown of human ARF Family GTPases (ARF/ARL/SAR) and their co-expression in bacteria with N-myristoyltransferases. Kerr SC, Kahn RA. Cell Logist. 2015 Sep 21;5(3):e1090523. doi: 10.1080/21592799.2015.1090523. eCollection 2015 Jul-Sep. PubMed 27057421.
Backbone
  Vector backbone: pCMV(delta4)
  Vector type: Mammalian Expression
  Selectable markers: Neomycin (select with G418)
Growth in bacteria
  Bacterial resistance: Ampicillin, 100 μg/mL
  Growth temperature: 37°C
  Growth strain: DH5alpha
  Copy number: High Copy
Gene/Insert
  Gene/Insert name: OCT-HA-eGFP (alt name: pRK105)
  Species: R. norvegicus (rat)
  Promoter: attenuated CMV
  Cloning method: Restriction Enzyme; 5′ cloning site KpnI (unknown if destroyed); 3′ cloning site EcoRI (unknown if destroyed)
  Sequencing primers: 5′ CMV-F; 3′ BGH-rev
Terms and licenses: Academic/Nonprofit Terms; Industry Terms: Not Available to Industry
Depositor comments: Additional References: (1) For pCMV0-6 vectors: Morita, et al (2012) Biotechniques (PMCID: 3759224); (2) For targeting proteins to the matrix using the leader sequence from ornithine carbamylase transferase (OCT): Horwich, et al (1985) EMBO J (PMCID: 554314); and (3) Harder, et al (2004) Current Biology 14:340-348
How to cite: pCMV4-OCT-HA-eGFP was a gift from Richard Kahn (Addgene plasmid # 67483 ; http://n2t.net/addgene:67483 ; RRID:Addgene_67483)
