[The description below was written by a language model from this plasmid's Addgene catalogue record.]
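Description:
pCMV4-OCT-HA-eGFP (also recorded as pRK105) is a mammalian expression plasmid built on the pCMV(delta4) backbone, one of a graded series of vectors in which the CMV promoter has been truncated to weaken its activity. It is maintained in E. coli as a high-copy plasmid under ampicillin selection, and it carries a neomycin resistance marker so that transfected mammalian cells can be selected with G418. No feature table accompanies the record, so the origin of replication, polyadenylation signal and other backbone elements are not explicitly listed, although the use of a BGH reverse sequencing primer suggests a bovine growth hormone terminator region downstream of the insert.

The insert, cloned between KpnI and EcoRI sites, encodes a fusion of three parts: the leader sequence from ornithine carbamylase transferase (OCT), listed as of rat origin, followed by an HA epitope tag and enhanced GFP. The OCT leader is a classic mitochondrial presequence that directs import of the attached polypeptide into the mitochondrial matrix, so the construct delivers HA-eGFP to that compartment, where it can be followed by green fluorescence or detected with anti-HA antibodies. Driving it from an attenuated CMV promoter gives lower expression than a full-strength CMV vector, which generally helps limit the mislocalisation and artefacts that can accompany heavy overexpression of targeted proteins. The plasmid was deposited as part of a toolbox of reagents for studying ARF family GTPases, and by its stated purpose it serves as a matrix-localised marker or targeting control.
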