>Addgene plasmid #67483 | pCMV4-OCT-HA-eGFP | addgene partial sequence | sequence record 118256 | BGH-rev 5'-TAGAAGGCACAGTCGAGG-3'
GGCTTCATGATGTCCCCATAATTTTTGGCAGAGGGAAAAAGATCTGCTAGCAAGCTTCTCGAGTCATTAC
TTGTACAGCTCGTCCATGCCGAGAGTGATCCCGGCGGCGGTCACGAACTCCAGCAGGACCATGTGATCGC
GCTTCTCGTTGGGGTCTTTGCTCAGGGCGGACTGGGTGCTCAGGTAGTGGTTGTCGGGCAGCAGCACGGG
GCCGTCGCCGATGGGGGTGTTCTGCTGGTAGTGGTCGGCGAGCTGCACGCTGCCGTCCTCGATGTTGTGG
CGGATCTTGAAGTTCACCTTGATGCCGTTCTTCTGCTTGTCGGCCATGATATAGACGTTGTGGCTGTTGT
AGTTGTACTCCAGCTTGTGCCCCAGGATGTTGCCGTCCTCCTTGAAGTCGATGCCCTTCAGCTCGATGCG
GTTCACCAGGGTGTCGCCCTCGAACTTCACCTCGGCGCGGGTCTTGTAGTTGCCGTCGTCCTTGAAGAAG
ATGGTGCGCTCCTGGACGTAGCCTTCGGGCATGGCGGACTTGAAGAAGTCGTGCTGCTTCATGTGGTCGG
GGTAGCGGCTGAAGCACTGCACGCCGTAGGTCAGGGTGGTCACGAGGGTGGGCCAGGGCACGGGCAGCTT
GCCGGTGGTGCAGATGAACTTCAGGGTCAGCTTGCCGTAGGTGGCATCGCCCTCGCCCTCGCCGGACACG
CTGAACTTGTGGCCGTTTACGTCGCCGTCCAGCTCGACCAGGATGGGCACCACCCCGGTGAACAGCTCCT
CGCCCTTGCTCACGAATTCAGCGTAATCTGGAACATCGTATGGGTAGGATCCCTGGACTGGCTTCCCATA
CCGAAAATTTCGAACCATGGAAGTGTGAGCCTTTCT
