>Addgene plasmid #67483 | pCMV4-OCT-HA-eGFP | addgene partial sequence | sequence record 119594 | EGFP-N 5'-CGTCGCCGTCCAGCTCGACCAG-3'
CCTTGCTCACGAATTCAGCGTAATCTGGAACATCGTATGGGTAGGATCCCTGGACTGGCTTCCCATACCG
AAAATTTCGAACCATGGAAGTGTGAGCCTTTCTAAGAGCTGCCTTGTTGAGCAGGATTCTCAAATTAGAC
AGCATGGTACCTCCGGATCGATAATTCTAGAGGGCCCGTTTAAACGCTAGCCAGCTTGGGTCTCCCTATA
GTGAGTCGTATTAATTTCGATAAGCCAGTAAGCAGTGGGTTCTCTAGTTAGCCAGAGAGCTCTGCTTATA
TAGACCTCCCACCGTACACGCCTACCGCCCATTTGCGTCAATGGGGCGGAGTTGTTACGACATTTTGGAA
AGTCCCGTTGATACGCGTATATCTGGCCCGTACATCGCGAAGCAGCGCAAAACGCCTAACCCTAAGCAGA
TTCTTCATGCAATTGTCGGTCAAGCCTTGCCTTGTTGTAGCTTAAATTTTGCTCGCGCACTACTCAGCGA
CCTCCAACACACAAGCAGGGAGCAGATACTGGCTTAACTATGCGGCATCAGAGCAGATTGTACTGAGAGT
GCACCATAGGGGATCGGGAGATCTCCCGATCCGTCGACGTCAGGTGGCACTTTTCGGGGAAATGTGCGCG
GAACCCCTATTTGTTTATTTTTCTAAATACATTCAAATATGTATCCGCTCATGAGACAATAACCCTGATA
AATGCTTCAATAATATTGAAAAAGGAAGAGTATGAGTATTCAACATTTCCGTGTCGCCCTTATTCCCTTT
TTTGCGGCATTTTGCCTTCCTGTTTTTGCTCACCCAGAAACGCTGGTGAAAGTAAAAGATGCTGAAGATC
AGTTGGGTGCACGAGTGGGTTACATCGAACTGGATCTCAACAGCGGTAAGATCC
